Addgene plasmid #215878: psiCHECK-1-miR-589(3p)-WT
Purpose: This plasmid encodes luciferase which has microRNA binding sites in 3'UTR for detecting the microRNA silencing activity.
Depositing lab: Kumiko Ui-Tei. Depositing organization: The University of Tokyo. Publication: A robust model for quantitative prediction of the silencing efficacy of wild-type and A-to-I edited miRNAs. Tian S, Terai G, Kobayashi Y, Kimura Y, Abe H, Asai K, Ui-Tei K. RNA Biol. 2020 Feb;17(2):264-280. doi: 10.1080/15476286.2019.1678364. Epub 2019 Nov 1. PubMed 31601146.
Backbone
  Vector backbone: psiCHECK-1
  Vector type: Mammalian Expression
Growth in bacteria
  Bacterial resistance: Ampicillin, 100 μg/mL
  Growth temperature: 37°C
  Growth strain: DH5alpha
  Copy number: High Copy
Gene/Insert
  Gene/Insert name: three tandem repeats of seed-matched (SM) sequence of miR-589(3p)-WT
  Species: H. sapiens (human)
  Entrez Gene: MIR589 (a.k.a. MIRN589, hsa-mir-589, mir-589)
  Cloning method: Restriction Enzyme; 5′ cloning site Unknown (unknown if destroyed)
Terms and licenses: Academic/Nonprofit Terms; Industry Terms: Not Available to Industry
How to cite: psiCHECK-1-miR-589(3p)-WT was a gift from Kumiko Ui-Tei (Addgene plasmid # 215878 ; http://n2t.net/addgene:215878 ; RRID:Addgene_215878)
