[The description below was written by a language model from this plasmid's Addgene catalogue record and pLannotate feature annotations shown in this document.]
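Description:
psiCHECK-1-miR-589(3p)-WT is a small (about 3.6 kb) mammalian expression reporter plasmid built on the psiCHECK-1 backbone and designed to measure the gene-silencing activity of a specific microRNA. It is propagated in E. coli through a high-copy ColE1/pUC-type origin of replication and selected with ampicillin via the β-lactamase (AmpR) gene under its own bla promoter. It carries no mammalian selection marker in the annotated features, which fits use by transient transfection.

The reporter cassette consists of the SV40 enhancer/early promoter, followed by a chimeric β-globin/immunoglobulin heavy chain intron that improves transcript processing and expression, a T7 promoter that allows in vitro transcription, and a human codon-optimized Renilla luciferase (hRluc) coding sequence terminated by a synthetic poly(A) signal. According to the catalogue record, the insert is three tandem repeats of a seed-matched target sequence for the wild-type form of human miR-589-3p, placed in the luciferase 3′UTR. This element is not separately annotated in the feature table, but the unannotated interval between the end of hRluc and the poly(A) signal is where such an insert would lie. The exact cloning sites are not recorded.

When miR-589-3p is present in transfected cells, its seed region pairs with the repeated sites and represses the Renilla transcript, so reduced luciferase signal reports silencing efficacy. The "WT" designation and the associated study indicate that it is used for comparing wild-type and A-to-I edited miRNAs. Because psiCHECK-1 encodes only Renilla luciferase, any normalization control would have to come from a separate plasmid.
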