Features (pLannotate 1.2.2; 8 found; start..end, strand, type, name):
     62..419     +  promoter       SV40 promoter: SV40 enhancer and early promoter
    489..621     +  intron         chimeric intron: chimera between introns from human β-globin and immunoglobulin heavy chain genes
    666..684     +  promoter       T7 promoter: promoter for bacteriophage T7 RNA polymerase
    694..1629    +  CDS            hRluc: Renilla luciferase human codon-optimized
   1752..1800    +  polyA_signal   poly(A) signal: synthetic polyadenylation signal
   1833..1937    +  promoter       AmpR promoter: bla
   1938..2798    +  CDS            AmpR: β-lactamase; bla; confers resistance to ampicillin, carbenicillin, and related antibiotics
   2969..3557    +  rep_origin     ori: high-copy-number ColE1/pMB1/pBR322/pUC origin of replication
>Addgene plasmid #215878 | psiCHECK-1-miR-589(3p)-WT | addgene full sequence | sequence record 443550 | Addgene NGS Result
AGATCTGCGCAGCACCATGGCCTGAAATAACCTCTGAAAGAGGAACTTGGTTAGGTACCTTCTGAGGCGG
AAAGAACCAGCTGTGGAATGTGTGTCAGTTAGGGTGTGGAAAGTCCCCAGGCTCCCCAGCAGGCAGAAGT
ATGCAAAGCATGCATCTCAATTAGTCAGCAACCAGGTGTGGAAAGTCCCCAGGCTCCCCAGCAGGCAGAA
GTATGCAAAGCATGCATCTCAATTAGTCAGCAACCATAGTCCCGCCCCTAACTCCGCCCATCCCGCCCCT
AACTCCGCCCAGTTCCGCCCATTCTCCGCCCCATGGCTGACTAATTTTTTTTATTTATGCAGAGGCCGAG
GCCGCCTCGGCCTCTGAGCTATTCCAGAAGTAGTGAGGAGGCTTTTTTGGAGGCCTAGGCTTTTGCAAAA
AGCTTGATTCTTCTGACACAACAGTCTCGAACTTAAGCTGCAGAAGTTGGTCGTGAGGCACTGGGCAGGT
AAGTATCAAGGTTACAAGACAGGTTTAAGGAGACCAATAGAAACTGGGCTTGTCGAGACAGAGAAGACTC
TTGCGTTTCTGATAGGCACCTATTGGTCTTACTGACATCCACTTTGCCTTTCTCTCCACAGGTGTCCACT
CCCAGTTCAATTACAGCTCTTAAGGCTAGAGTACTTAATACGACTCACTATAGGCTAGCCACCATGGCTT
CCAAGGTGTACGACCCCGAGCAACGCAAACGCATGATCACTGGGCCTCAGTGGTGGGCTCGCTGCAAGCA
AATGAACGTGCTGGACTCCTTCATCAACTACTATGATTCCGAGAAGCACGCCGAGAACGCCGTGATTTTT
CTGCATGGTAACGCTGCCTCCAGCTACCTGTGGAGGCACGTCGTGCCTCACATCGAGCCCGTGGCTAGAT
GCATCATCCCTGATCTGATCGGAATGGGTAAGTCCGGCAAGAGCGGGAATGGCTCATATCGCCTCCTGGA
TCACTACAAGTACCTCACCGCTTGGTTCGAGCTGCTGAACCTTCCAAAGAAAATCATCTTTGTGGGCCAC
GACTGGGGGGCTTGTCTGGCCTTTCACTACTCCTACGAGCACCAAGACAAGATCAAGGCCATCGTCCATG
CTGAGAGTGTCGTGGACGTGATCGAGTCCTGGGACGAGTGGCCTGACATCGAGGAGGATATCGCCCTGAT
CAAGAGCGAAGAGGGCGAGAAAATGGTGCTTGAGAATAACTTCTTCGTCGAGACCATGCTCCCAAGCAAG
ATCATGCGGAAACTGGAGCCTGAGGAGTTCGCTGCCTACCTGGAGCCATTCAAGGAGAAGGGCGAGGTTA
GACGGCCTACCCTCTCCTGGCCTCGCGAGATCCCTCTCGTTAAGGGAGGCAAGCCCGACGTCGTCCAGAT
TGTCCGCAACTACAACGCCTACCTTCGGGCCAGCGACGATCTGCCTAAGATGTTCATCGAGTCCGACCCT
GGGTTCTTTTCCAACGCTATTGTCGAGGGAGCTAAGAAGTTCCCTAACACCGAGTTCGTGAAGGTGAAGG
GCCTCCACTTCAGCCAGGAGGACGCTCCAGATGAAATGGGTAAGTACATCAAGAGCTTCGTGGAGCGCGT
GCTGAAGAACGAGCAGTAATTCTAGGCGATCGCTCGAGTATGCTCGATTAATGTTCTGTCCTATGCTCGA
TTAATGTTCTGTCCTATGCTCGATTAATGTTCTGTCCGAATTCGTTTAAACCTAGAGCGGCCGCTGGCCG
CAATAAAATATCTTTATTTTCATTACATCTGTGTGTTGGTTTTTTGTGTGAGGATCCAGGTGGCACTTTT
CGGGGAAATGTGCGCGGAACCCCTATTTGTTTATTTTTCTAAATACATTCAAATATGTATCCGCTCATGA
GACAATAACCCTGATAAATGCTTCAATAATATTGAAAAAGGAAGAGTATGAGTATTCAACATTTCCGTGT
CGCCCTTATTCCCTTTTTTGCGGCATTTTGCCTTCCTGTTTTTGCTCACCCAGAAACGCTGGTGAAAGTA
AAAGATGCTGAAGATCAGTTGGGTGCACGAGTGGGTTACATCGAACTGGATCTCAACAGCGGTAAGATCC
TTGAGAGTTTTCGCCCCGAAGAACGTTTTCCAATGATGAGCACTTTTAAAGTTCTGCTATGTGGCGCGGT
ATTATCCCGTATTGACGCCGGGCAAGAGCAACTCGGTCGCCGCATACACTATTCTCAGAATGACTTGGTT
GAGTACTCACCAGTCACAGAAAAGCATCTTACGGATGGCATGACAGTAAGAGAATTATGCAGTGCTGCCA
TAACCATGAGTGATAACACTGCGGCCAACTTACTTCTGACAACGATCGGAGGACCGAAGGAGCTAACCGC
TTTTTTGCACAACATGGGGGATCATGTAACTCGCCTTGATCGTTGGGAACCGGAGCTGAATGAAGCCATA
CCAAACGACGAGCGTGACACCACGATGCCTGTAGCAATGGCAACAACGTTGCGCAAACTATTAACTGGCG
AACTACTTACTCTAGCTTCCCGGCAACAATTAATAGACTGGATGGAGGCGGATAAAGTTGCAGGACCACT
TCTGCGCTCGGCCCTTCCGGCTGGCTGGTTTATTGCTGATAAATCTGGAGCCGGTGAGCGTGGGTCTCGC
GGTATCATTGCAGCACTGGGGCCAGATGGTAAGCCCTCCCGTATCGTAGTTATCTACACGACGGGGAGTC
AGGCAACTATGGATGAACGAAATAGACAGATCGCTGAGATAGGTGCCTCACTGATTAAGCATTGGTAACT
GTCAGACCAAGTTTACTCATATATACTTTAGATTGATTTAAAACTTCATTTTTAATTTAAAAGGATCTAG
GTGAAGATCCTTTTTGATAATCTCATGACCAAAATCCCTTAACGTGAGTTTTCGTTCCACTGAGCGTCAG
ACCCCGTAGAAAAGATCAAAGGATCTTCTTGAGATCCTTTTTTTCTGCGCGTAATCTGCTGCTTGCAAAC
AAAAAAACCACCGCTACCAGCGGTGGTTTGTTTGCCGGATCAAGAGCTACCAACTCTTTTTCCGAAGGTA
ACTGGCTTCAGCAGAGCGCAGATACCAAATACTGTTCTTCTAGTGTAGCCGTAGTTAGGCCACCACTTCA
AGAACTCTGTAGCACCGCCTACATACCTCGCTCTGCTAATCCTGTTACCAGTGGCTGCTGCCAGTGGCGA
TAAGTCGTGTCTTACCGGGTTGGACTCAAGACGATAGTTACCGGATAAGGCGCAGCGGTCGGGCTGAACG
GGGGGTTCGTGCACACAGCCCAGCTTGGAGCGAACGACCTACACCGAACTGAGATACCTACAGCGTGAGC
TATGAGAAAGCGCCACGCTTCCCGAAGGGAGAAAGGCGGACAGGTATCCGGTAAGCGGCAGGGTCGGAAC
AGGAGAGCGCACGAGGGAGCTTCCAGGGGGAAACGCCTGGTATCTTTATAGTCCTGTCGGGTTTCGCCAC
CTCTGACTTGAGCGTCGATTTTTGTGATGCTCGTCAGGGGGGCGGAGCCTATGGAAAAACGCCAGCAACG
CGGCCTTTTTACGGTTCCTGGCCTTTTGCTGGCCTTTTGCTCACATGGCTCGAC
