>Addgene plasmid #215878 | psiCHECK-1-miR-589(3p)-WT | depositor partial sequence | sequence record 440662 | psiCHECK-1-miR-589(3p)-WT sequence 75 bps
TCGAGTATGCTCGATTAATGTTCTGTCCTATGCTCGATTAATGTTCTGTCCTATGCTCGATTAATGTTCT
GTCCG
